>Addgene plasmid #16272 | pBS mouse GDF7 [TJ#37] | addgene partial sequence | sequence record 22667 | T7 5'-TAATACGACTCACTATAGGG-3'
GGCGGCCGCTCTAGAACTAGTGGATCCTGCTCTTGAGCTAGGGTCCTGGGCGGCCAGACCCTCCCCAGAC
CGCATGCTACCTGCAGCCGCAGGCCTCCACCACCATGTCTTCGTACTGCTTGTAGACCACGTTGTTGGCG
GCATCGATGTAGAGAATGCTGATGGGACTGAGCCTTGCGGGCACGCAGCAGGAGGCTGGCGCAGCGTCGG
GCGCCATGGAGTTGAGCAGCGTCTGAATGATGGCGTGGTTGGTAGGCTCCAGGTGCGAGCGCAGAGGAAA
GTCGCAAACGCCCTCGCAGTGGTATGCCTCGTAGTCTAATGGCGCGATGATCCAGTCGTCCCAGCCCAGC
TCCTTAAAGTCCACGTGCAGTGACTTGCGACTGCAGCGGCTCCGGCCTCTGCGCCCGTGGCCCCTGCCTG
CGCCGGATCCCCCGGGCTGCAGGAATTCGATATCAAGCTTATCGATACCGTCGACCTCGAGGGGGGGCCC
GGTACCAGCTTTTGTTCCCTTTAGTGAGGGTTAATTTCGAGCTTGGCGTAATCATGGTCATAGCTGTTTC
CTGTGTGAAATTGTTATCCGCTCACAATTCCACACAACATACGAGCCGGAAGCATAAAGTGTAAAGCCTG
GGGTGCCTAATGAGTGAGCTAACTCACATTAATTGCGTTGCGCTCACTGCCCGCTTTCCAGTCGGGAAAC
CTGTCGTGCCAGCTGCATTAATGAATCGGCCAACGCGCGGGGAGAGGCGGTTTGCGTATTGGGCGCTCTT
CCGCTTCCTCGCTCACTGACTCGCTGCGCTCGGTC
