[The description below was written by a language model from this plasmid's Addgene catalogue record.]
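Description:
pBS mouse GDF7 [TJ#37] is a small cloning and in vitro transcription plasmid built on the pBluescript KS backbone (about 3 kb without insert). It is maintained in E. coli as a high-copy plasmid under ampicillin selection. Although catalogued as a bacterial expression vector, the record points to its use as a riboprobe template rather than for protein production. No feature table is provided, so backbone elements beyond those named in the catalogue fields are not documented here. pBluescript-type phagemids generally carry a pUC-derived origin, an f1 origin, and a multiple cloning site flanked by opposing T3 and T7 phage RNA polymerase promoters.

The insert is a 519 bp fragment of mouse Gdf7 (growth differentiation factor 7, also known as BMP12), a member of the BMP/TGF-β family of secreted signalling proteins. It was cloned by restriction digestion between EcoRI at the 5′ end and XbaI at the 3′ end, and both sites remain intact. The record does not say which part of the transcript the fragment covers. Because the insert sits between the T3 and T7 promoters, either strand can be transcribed as a run-off product after linearisation. According to the depositor's comments, cutting at XbaI and transcribing with T3 polymerase gives a sense (control) probe, while cutting at EcoRI and transcribing with T7 polymerase gives the antisense probe that hybridises to Gdf7 mRNA. Probes of this kind are typically used to detect transcripts, for example by in situ hybridisation in mouse tissue, though the record does not name a specific application.
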