Addgene plasmid #16272: pBS mouse GDF7 [TJ#37]
Depositing lab: Thomas Jessell. Depositing organization: Columbia University.
Backbone
  Vector backbone: pBluescript KS
  Backbone size w/o insert (bp): 3000
  Vector type: Bacterial Expression
Growth in bacteria
  Bacterial resistance: Ampicillin, 100 μg/mL
  Growth temperature: 37°C
  Growth strain: DH5alpha
  Copy number: High Copy
Gene/Insert
  Gene/Insert name: GDF7
  Species: M. musculus (mouse)
  Insert size (bp): 519
  Entrez Gene: Gdf7 (a.k.a. BMP1, BMP12)
  Cloning method: Restriction Enzyme; 5′ cloning site EcoRI (not destroyed); 3′ cloning site XbaI (not destroyed)
  Sequencing primers: 5′ T3; 3′ T7
Terms and licenses: Academic/Nonprofit Terms; Industry Terms: Not Available to Industry
Depositor comments: To make a sense probe, cut with XbaI and transcribe with T3. To make an antisense probe, cut with EcoRI and transcribe with T7.
How to cite: pBS mouse GDF7 [TJ#37] was a gift from Thomas Jessell (Addgene plasmid # 16272 ; http://n2t.net/addgene:16272 ; RRID:Addgene_16272)
